Addgene plasmid #144697: TFORF3221
Purpose: Lentiviral vector for overexpressing transcription factor ORFs with unique 24-bp barcodes. Barcodes facilitate identification of transcription factors in pooled screens.
Depositing lab: Feng Zhang. Depositing organization: Broad Institute. Publication: A transcription factor atlas of directed differentiation. Joung J, Ma S, Tay T, Geiger-Schuller KR, Kirchgatterer PC, Verdine VK, Guo B, Arias-Garcia MA, Allen WE, Singh A, Kuksenko O, Abudayyeh OO, Gootenberg JS, Fu Z, Macrae RK, Buenrostro JD, Regev A, Zhang F. Cell. 2023 Jan 5;186(1):209-229.e26. doi: 10.1016/j.cell.2022.11.026. PubMed 36608654.
Backbone
  Vector backbone: pLX_TRC317
  Backbone manufacturer: Broad Institute Genetic Perturbation Platform
  Backbone size w/o insert (bp): 8264
  Vector type: Mammalian Expression, Lentiviral
  Selectable markers: Puromycin
Growth in bacteria
  Bacterial resistance: Ampicillin, 100 μg/mL
  Growth temperature: 37°C
  Growth strain: NEB Stable
  Copy number: High Copy
Gene/Insert
  Gene/Insert name: ZNF770
  Species: H. sapiens (human)
  Insert size (bp): 2279
  Entrez Gene: ZNF770 (a.k.a. PRO1914, FLJ20582)
  Promoter: EF1a
  Tag / fusion protein: V5 (C terminal on insert)
  Cloning method: Gateway Cloning
  Sequencing primers: 5′ GGGTGGAGACTGAAGTTAGGCCAG; 3′ CACATAGCGTAAAAGGAGCAACATAG
Resource information
  A portion of this plasmid was derived from a plasmid made by: Broad Institute Genetic Perturbation Platform
Terms and licenses: Academic/Nonprofit Terms; Industry Terms: Not Available to Industry
Depositor comments: NM_014106.3 Please test multiple small colonies in case of plasmid recombination. To make this collection available in a timely manner, a portion of this collection was not fully sequenced by Addgene. If an Addgene verified full plasmid sequence is not available, please contact us prior to placing an order to request the full sequence.
How to cite: TFORF3221 was a gift from Feng Zhang (Addgene plasmid # 144697 ; http://n2t.net/addgene:144697 ; RRID:Addgene_144697)
