[The description below was written by a language model from this plasmid's Addgene catalogue record and pLannotate feature annotations shown in this document.]
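Description:
TFORF3221 is a third-generation-style, self-inactivating lentiviral expression plasmid built on the pLX_TRC317 backbone for overexpressing the human zinc finger protein ZNF770 in mammalian cells. It belongs to a barcoded transcription factor ORF collection in which each clone carries a unique 24-bp barcode, so that the transcription factor present in a given cell can be identified by sequencing in pooled screens. The barcode is not annotated as a separate feature in the table. In bacteria the plasmid is maintained by a high-copy ColE1/pUC-type origin and selected with ampicillin through the bla gene. An f1 origin and remnants of a lac/T7/T3 cloning region are also present in the backbone. The depositor notes that recombination can occur, as is common with LTR-containing plasmids.

The viral portion runs from an RSV promoter fused to a truncated HIV-1 5' LTR, through the Ψ packaging signal, a partial gag sequence and the RRE, to a ΔU3 3' LTR followed by an SV40 polyadenylation signal. This arrangement allows Tat-independent production of genomic RNA, Rev-dependent export and packaging, and leaves the integrated provirus without LTR promoter activity. Within the provirus, an SV40 early promoter drives puromycin N-acetyltransferase for selecting transduced cells. A cPPT/CTS element aids nuclear import. The EF-1α promoter then drives the ZNF770 ORF, which was inserted by Gateway recombination and is flanked by attB1 and attB2 sites. The ORF reads through attB2 into a C-terminal V5 epitope tag for detection. A WPRE downstream enhances transcript stability and expression. The annotated sequence matches the size expected for backbone plus insert. The construct is suited to individual or pooled gain-of-function studies, such as directed differentiation screens.
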