Features (pLannotate 1.2.2; 34 found; start..end, strand, type, name):
      5..231     +  promoter       RSV promoter: Rous sarcoma virus enhancer/promoter
    232..412     +  LTR            5' LTR (truncated): truncated 5' long terminal repeat (LTR) from HIV-1
    459..584     +  misc_feature   HIV-1 Ψ: packaging signal of human immunodeficiency virus type 1
    568..931     +  CDS            HIV-1 gag (fragment): gag protein from human immunodeficiency virus 1; gag
   1077..1310    +  misc_feature   RRE: The Rev response element (RRE) of HIV-1 allows for Rev-dependent mRNA export from the nucleus to the cytoplasm.
   1687..1713    +  CDS            Rev (fragment): human immunodeficiency virus 1 (HIV-1) Rev protein; rev; enhances nuclear export of unspliced and incompletely spliced viral mRNAs
   1720..1743    +  promoter       SV40 promoter (fragment): SV40 early promoter
   1744..1815    +  promoter       SV40 promoter (fragment): SV40 enhancer and early promoter
   1839..1974    +  rep_origin     SV40 ori: SV40 origin of replication
   2020..2616    +  CDS            PuroR (fragment): puromycin N-acetyltransferase; pac from Streptomyces; confers resistance to puromycin
   2665..2782    +  misc_feature   cPPT/CTS: central polypurine tract and central termination sequence of HIV-1
   2847..2913    +  CDS            small t antigen (fragment): SV40 (simian virus 40) small t antigen
   2920..4098    +  promoter       EF-1α promoter: strong constitutive promoter for human elongation factor EF-1α
   4119..4136    +  protein_bind   attB1 (fragment): mutant version of attB; core recombination site for the Gateway® BP reaction BP Clonase™
   4142..6214    +  CDS            ZNF770: ZN770_HUMAN - Experimental evidence at protein level: Swiss-Prot protein existence level 1. May be involved in transcriptional regulation. From Homo sapiens (Human).
   6216..6240    -  protein_bind   attB2: mutant version of attB; recombination site for the Gateway® BP reaction BP Clonase™
   6248..6289    +  CDS            V5 tag: epitope tag from simian virus 5
   6305..6358    +  promoter       U6 promoter (fragment): RNA polymerase III promoter for human U6 snRNA
   6400..6988    +  misc_feature   WPRE: woodchuck hepatitis virus posttranscriptional regulatory element
   7039..7058    +  misc_feature   cPPT/CTS (fragment): central polypurine tract and central termination sequence of HIV-1
   7060..7293    +  LTR            3' LTR (ΔU3): self-inactivating 3' long terminal repeat (LTR) from HIV-1
   7371..7492    +  polyA_signal   SV40 poly(A) signal: SV40 polyadenylation signal
   7532..7667    +  rep_origin     SV40 ori: SV40 origin of replication
   7688..7706    -  promoter       T7 promoter: promoter for bacteriophage T7 RNA polymerase
   7714..7869    +  CDS            lacZα (fragment): LacZα fragment of β-galactosidase; lacZ fragment
   7874..8302    +  rep_origin     f1 ori (sequence partly withheld): f1 bacteriophage origin of replication; arrow indicates direction of (+) strand synthesis
   8355..8459    +  promoter       AmpR promoter: bla
   8460..9320    +  CDS            AmpR: β-lactamase; bla; confers resistance to ampicillin, carbenicillin, and related antibiotics
   9491..10079   +  rep_origin     ori: high-copy-number ColE1/pMB1/pBR322/pUC origin of replication
  10262..10354   +  CDS            lacI (fragment): lac repressor; lacI; The lac repressor binds to the lac operator to inhibit transcription in E. coli. This inhibition can be relieved by adding lactose or isopropyl-β-D-thiogalactopyranoside (IPTG).
  10367..10388   +  protein_bind   CAP binding site: CAP binding activates transcription in the presence of cAMP. E. coli catabolite activator protein
  10403..10433   +  promoter       lac promoter: promoter for the E. coli lac operon
  10441..10457   +  protein_bind   lac operator: The lac repressor binds to the lac operator to inhibit transcription in E. coli. This inhibition can be relieved by adding lactose or isopropyl-β-D-thiogalactopyranoside (IPTG). lac repressor encoded by lacI
  10502..10520   +  promoter       T3 promoter: promoter for bacteriophage T3 RNA polymerase
>Addgene plasmid #144697 | TFORF3221 | addgene full sequence | sequence record 404302 | Addgene NGS Result
TTAATGTAGTCTTATGCAATACTCTTGTAGTCTTGCAACATGGTAACGATGAGTTAGCAACATGCCTTAC
AAGGAGAGAAAAAGCACCGTGCATGCCGATTGGTGGAAGTAAGGTGGTACGATCGTGCCTTATTAGGAAG
GCAACAGACGGGTCTGACATGGATTGGACGAACCACTGAATTGCCGCATTGCAGAGATATTGTATTTAAG
TGCCTAGCTCGATACATAAACGGGTCTCTCTGGTTAGACCAGATCTGAGCCTGGGAGCTCTCTGGCTAAC
TAGGGAACCCACTGCTTAAGCCTCAATAAAGCTTGCCTTGAGTGCTTCAAGTAGTGTGTGCCCGTCTGTT
GTGTGACTCTGGTAACTAGAGATCCCTCAGACCCTTTTAGTCAGTGTGGAAAATCTCTAGCAGTGGCGCC
CGAACAGGGACTTGAAAGCGAAAGGGAAACCAGAGGAGCTCTCTCGACGCAGGACTCGGCTTGCTGAAGC
GCGCACGGCAAGAGGCGAGGGGCGGCGACTGGTGAGTACGCCAAAAATTTTGACTAGCGGAGGCTAGAAG
GAGAGAGATGGGTGCGAGAGCGTCAGTATTAAGCGGGGGAGAATTAGATCGCGATGGGAAAAAATTCGGT
TAAGGCCAGGGGGAAAGAAAAAATATAAATTAAAACATATAGTATGGGCAAGCAGGGAGCTAGAACGATT
CGCAGTTAATCCTGGCCTGTTAGAAACATCAGAAGGCTGTAGACAAATACTGGGACAGCTACAACCATCC
CTTCAGACAGGATCAGAAGAACTTAGATCATTATATAATACAGTAGCAACCCTCTATTGTGTGCATCAAA
GGATAGAGATAAAAGACACCAAGGAAGCTTTAGACAAGATAGAGGAAGAGCAAAACAAAAGTAAGACCAC
CGCACAGCAAGCGGCCGCTGATCTTCAGACCTGGAGGAGGAGATATGAGGGACAATTGGAGAAGTGAATT
ATATAAATATAAAGTAGTAAAAATTGAACCATTAGGAGTAGCACCCACCAAGGCAAAGAGAAGAGTGGTG
CAGAGAGAAAAAAGAGCAGTGGGAATAGGAGCTTTGTTCCTTGGGTTCTTGGGAGCAGCAGGAAGCACTA
TGGGCGCAGCGTCAATGACGCTGACGGTACAGGCCAGACAATTATTGTCTGGTATAGTGCAGCAGCAGAA
CAATTTGCTGAGGGCTATTGAGGCGCAACAGCATCTGTTGCAACTCACAGTCTGGGGCATCAAGCAGCTC
CAGGCAAGAATCCTGGCTGTGGAAAGATACCTAAAGGATCAACAGCTCCTGGGGATTTGGGGTTGCTCTG
GAAAACTCATTTGCACCACTGCTGTGCCTTGGAATGCTAGTTGGAGTAATAAATCTCTGGAACAGATTTG
GAATCACACGACCTGGATGGAGTGGGACAGAGAAATTAACAATTACACAAGCTTAATACACTCCTTAATT
GAAGAATCGCAAAACCAGCAAGAAAAGAATGAACAAGAATTATTGGAATTAGATAAATGGGCAAGTTTGT
GGAATTGGTTTAACATAACAAATTGGCTGTGGTATATAAAATTATTCATAATGATAGTAGGAGGCTTGGT
AGGTTTAAGAATAGTTTTTGCTGTACTTTCTATAGTGAATAGAGTTAGGCAGGGATATTCACCATTATCG
TTTCAGACCCACCTCCCAACCCCGAGGGGACCCATGCATTGCATCTCAATTAGTCAGCAACCAGGTGTGG
AAAGTCCCCAGGCTCCCCAGCAGGCAGAAGTATGCAAAGCATGCGTCTCAATTAGTCAGCAACCATAGTC
CCGCCCCTAACTCCGCCCATCCCGCCCCTAACTCCGCCCAGTTCCGCCCATTCTCCGCCCCATGGCTGAC
TAATTTTTTTTATTTATGCAGAGGCCGAGGCCGCCTCGGCCTCTGAGCTATTCCAGAAGTAGTGAGGAGG
CTTTTTTGGAGGCCTAGGCTTTTGCAAAAAGCTTTCTAGAGGTACCACCGGAGCTTACCATGACCGAGTA
CAAGCCCACGGTGCGCCTCGCCACCCGCGACGACGTCCCCAGGGCCGTACGCACCCTCGCCGCCGCGTTC
GCCGACTACCCCGCCACGCGCCACACCGTCGATCCGGACCGCCACATCGAGCGGGTCACCGAGCTGCAAG
AACTCTTCCTCACGCGCGTCGGGCTCGACATCGGCAAGGTGTGGGTCGCGGACGACGGCGCCGCCGTGGC
GGTCTGGACCACGCCGGAGAGCGTCGAAGCGGGGGCGGTGTTCGCCGAGATCGGCCCGCGCATGGCCGAG
TTGAGCGGTTCCCGGCTGGCCGCGCAGCAACAGATGGAAGGCCTCCTGGCGCCGCACCGGCCCAAGGAGC
CCGCGTGGTTCCTGGCCACCGTCGGCGTCTCGCCCGACCACCAGGGCAAGGGTCTGGGCAGCGCCGTCGT
GCTCCCCGGAGTGGAGGCGGCCGAGCGCGCCGGGGTGCCCGCCTTCCTGGAGACCTCCGCGCCCCGCAAC
CTCCCCTTCTACGAGCGGCTCGGCTTCACCGTCACCGCCGACGTCGAGGTGCCCGAAGGACCGCGCACCT
GGTGCATGACCCGCAAGCCCGGTGCCAGTTAACGAATTCTAGATCTTGAGACAAATGGCAGTATTCATCC
ACAATTTTAAAAGAAAAGGGGGGATTGGGGGGTACAGTGCAGGGGAAAGAATAGTAGACATAATAGCAAC
AGACATACAAACTAAAGAATTACAAAAACAAATTACAAAAATTCAAAATTTTCGGGTTTATTACAGGGAC
AGCAGAGATCCACTTTGGCGCCGGCTCGAGGCCTGCAGGTGCAAAGATGGATAAAGTTTTAAACAGAGAG
GAATCTTTGCAGCTAATGGACCTTCTAGGTCTTGAAAGGAGTGGGAATTGGCTCCGGTGCCCGTCAGTGG
GCAGAGCGCACATCGCCCACAGTCCCCGAGAAGTTGGGGGGAGGGGTCGGCAATTGAACCGGTGCCTAGA
GAAGGTGGCGCGGGGTAAACTGGGAAAGTGATGTCGTGTACTGGCTCCGCCTTTTTCCCGAGGGTGGGGG
AGAACCGTATATAAGTGCAGTAGTCGCCGTGAACGTTCTTTTTCGCAACGGGTTTGCCGCCAGAACACAG
GTAAGTGCCGTGTGTGGTTCCCGCGGGCCTGGCCTCTTTACGGGTTATGGCCCTTGCGTGCCTTGAATTA
CTTCCACCTGGCTGCAGTACGTGATTCTTGATCCCGAGCTTCGGGTTGGAAGTGGGTGGGAGAGTTCGAG
GCCTTGCGCTTAAGGAGCCCCTTCGCCTCGTGCTTGAGTTGAGGCCTGGCCTGGGCGCTGGGGCCGCCGC
GTGCGAATCTGGTGGCACCTTCGCGCCTGTCTCGCTGCTTTCGATAAGTCTCTAGCCATTTAAAATTTTT
GATGACCTGCTGCGACGCTTTTTTTCTGGCAAGATAGTCTTGTAAATGCGGGCCAAGATCTGCACACTGG
TATTTCGGTTTTTGGGGCCGCGGGCGGCGACGGGGCCCGTGCGTCCCAGCGCACATGTTCGGCGAGGCGG
GGCCTGCGAGCGCGGCCACCGAGAATCGGACGGGGGTAGTCTCAAGCTGGCCGGCCTGCTCTGGTGCCTG
GCCTCGCGCCGCCGTGTATCGCCCCGCCCTGGGCGGCAAGGCTGGCCCGGTCGGCACCAGTTGCGTGAGC
GGAAAGATGGCCGCTTCCCGGCCCTGCTGCAGGGAGCTCAAAATGGAGGACGCGGCGCTCGGGAGAGCGG
GCGGGTGAGTCACCCACACAAAGGAAAAGGGCCTTTCCGTCCTCAGCCGTCGCTTCATGTGACTCCACGG
AGTACCGGGCGCCGTCCAGGCACCTCGATTAGTTCTCGAGCTTTTGGAGTACGTCGTCTTTAGGTTGGGG
GGAGGGGTTTTATGCGATGGAGTTTCCCCACACTGAGTGGGTGGAGACTGAAGTTAGGCCAGCTTGGCAC
TTGATGTAATTCTCCTTGGAATTTGCCCTTTTTGAGTTTGGATCTTGGTTCATTCTCAAGCCTCAGACAG
TGGTTCAAAGTTTTTTTCTTCCATTTCAGGTGTCGTGAGGCTAGCATCGATTGATCAACAAGTTTGTACA
AAAAAGTTGGCATGATGGCTGAAAACAATTTAAAAATGCTAAAGATTCAACAGTGTGTGGTAGCCAACAA
ACTACCTAGAAACAGGCCATATGTTTGCAATATTTGTTTTAAGCACTTTGAAACACCATCAAAATTAGCT
AGGCACTATCTCATTCATACTGGTCAAAAGCCATTTGAATGTGATGTGTGTCATAAAACCTTTAGACAAC
TAGTTCATCTGGAGAGGCATCAACTAACTCATAGTCTGCCTTTTAAATGTAGTATTTGTCAGCGTCACTT
TAAAAATCTGAAGACATTTGTGAAGCACCAACAACTTCACAATGAAACCTATCAGAATAATGTTAAACAG
GTCAGAAGATTGCTGGAGGCCAAGCAAGAAAAGTCAATGTATGGAGTGTATAATACTTTTACCACAGAGG
AAAGATGGGCATTACACCCGTGCTCTAAGTCTGATCCCATGTATAGCATGAAAAGAAGAAAGAATATTCA
TGCATGTACAATCTGTGGCAAGATGTTTCCATCACAGTCAAAACTTGATAGGCATGTACTTATTCATACT
GGTCAGAGGCCTTTTAAATGTGTCTTGTGTACTAAATCTTTTCGACAGTCAACTCACTTAAAAATCCACC
AACTTACACATTCAGAAGAAAGACCTTTTCAATGTTGTTTTTGTCAAAAAGGATTTAAGATTCAAAGCAA
ACTTCTGAAGCATAAACAAATCCATACTAGGAATAAGGCTTTTCGGGCTCTTTTATTAAAGAAGAGGCGT
ACAGAATCTCGCCCCCTGCCTAATAAGTTAAATGCAAATCAGGGTGGTTTTGAAAATGGTGAGATTGGTG
AATCTGAGGAGAATAATCCACTTGATGTCCACTCAATTTATATTGTCCCTTTTCAATGTCCAAAGTGTGA
AAAGTGTTTTGAATCAGAGCAGATTCTCAATGAACACAGCTGTTTTGCTGCTAGAAGTGGCAAAATTCCA
AGCAGGTTCAAAAGAAGCTACAACTATAAAACCATTGTTAAAAAAATCTTGGCCAAGCTTAAGCGTGCTA
GGAGTAAAAAATTAGATAACTTTCAATCTGAGAAAAAAGTTTTTAAAAAGAGTTTCTTGAGAAATTGTGA
TCTTATTTCTGGTGAGCAGAGCTCTGAACAAACCCAGAGAACATTTGTGGGTTCTCTTGGCAAACATGGA
ACATATAAAACAATTGGCAATAGAAAGAAGAAAACATTGACTTTGCCATTTTCTTGGCAAAATATGGGAA
AAAATTTGAAAGGCATCCTTACGACAGAAAACATATTAAGCATTGATAATTCAGTGAATAAGAAAGACTT
GTCAATCTGTGGTTCATCAGGTGAGGAATTCTTTAATAACTGTGAGGTACTTCAGTGTGGTTTTTCAGTT
CCAAGGGAAAACATACGTACTAGACATAAGATATGTCCTTGTGACAAATGTGAGAAGGTATTTCCTTCTA
TATCCAAACTAAAAAGACACTATTTAATTCATACTGGACAGAGGCCCTTTGGCTGTAATATTTGTGGGAA
ATCTTTTAGACAGTCAGCTCACTTAAAAAGACATGAACAGACTCATAATGAAAAGAGTCCTTATGCATCT
CTTTGCCAAGTAGAATTTGGAAACTTCAACAATCTTTCTAATCATTCAGGTAATAATGTTAACTATAATG
CTTCCCAACAATGTCAGGCTCCTGGTGTTCAAAAATACGAGGTCTCAGAGTCAGATCAAATGTCAGGAGT
TAAGGCAGAGTCACAGGATTTTATTCCTGGTAGCACCGGGCAACCCTGTCTTCCTAATGTACTTTTGGAA
TCAGAGCAAAGCAATCCTTTTTGCAGTTATTCAGAGCATCAGGAGAAAAATGATGTCTTCCTGTACCGAT
GCAGTGTTTGTGCTAAAAGTTTCCGATCTCCATCTAAACTGGAAAGACACTACCTAATTCATGCAGGGCA
GAAACCATTTGAATGCTCAGTTTGTGGCAAAACATTCAGACAGGCTCCTCACTGGAAGAGACATCAGCTT
ACTCACTTTAAAGAACGACCACAAGGGAAAGTGGTTGCCTTAGATTCGGTTATGTACCCAACTTTCTTGT
ACAAAGTGGTTGATATCGGTAAGCCTATCCCTAACCCTCTCCTCGGTCTCGATTCTACGTAGTAATGAAC
TAGTCCGTAACTTGAAAGTATTTCGATTTCTTGGCTTTATATATCTTGTGGAAAGGACGAAAAACCCAGT
TATGGCCTGGAGACACGCGTTAAGTCGACAATCAACCTCTGGATTACAAAATTTGTGAAAGATTGACTGG
TATTCTTAACTATGTTGCTCCTTTTACGCTATGTGGATACGCTGCTTTAATGCCTTTGTATCATGCTATT
GCTTCCCGTATGGCTTTCATTTTCTCCTCCTTGTATAAATCCTGGTTGCTGTCTCTTTATGAGGAGTTGT
GGCCCGTTGTCAGGCAACGTGGCGTGGTGTGCACTGTGTTTGCTGACGCAACCCCCACTGGTTGGGGCAT
TGCCACCACCTGTCAGCTCCTTTCCGGGACTTTCGCTTTCCCCCTCCCTATTGCCACGGCGGAACTCATC
GCCGCCTGCCTTGCCCGCTGCTGGACAGGGGCTCGGCTGTTGGGCACTGACAATTCCGTGGTGTTGTCGG
GGAAATCATCGTCCTTTCCTTGGCTGCTCGCCTGTGTTGCCACCTGGATTCTGCGCGGGACGTCCTTCTG
CTACGTCCCTTCGGCCCTCAATCCAGCGGACCTTCCTTCCCGCGGCCTGCTGCCGGCTCTGCGGCCTCTT
CCGCGTCTTCGCCTTCGCCCTCAGACGAGTCGGATCTCCCTTTGGGCCGCCTCCCCGCGTCGACTTTAAG
ACCAATGACTTACAAGGCAGCTGTAGATCTTAGCCACTTTTTAAAAGAAAAGGGGGGACTGGAAGGGCTA
ATTCACTCCCAACGAAGACAAGATCTGCTTTTTGCTTGTACTGGGTCTCTCTGGTTAGACCAGATCTGAG
CCTGGGAGCTCTCTGGCTAACTAGGGAACCCACTGCTTAAGCCTCAATAAAGCTTGCCTTGAGTGCTTCA
AGTAGTGTGTGCCCGTCTGTTGTGTGACTCTGGTAACTAGAGATCCCTCAGACCCTTTTAGTCAGTGTGG
AAAATCTCTAGCAGTACGTATAGTAGTTCATGTCATCTTATTATTCAGTATTTATAACTTGCAAAGAAAT
GAATATCAGAGAGTGAGAGGAACTTGTTTATTGCAGCTTATAATGGTTACAAATAAAGCAATAGCATCAC
AAATTTCACAAATAAAGCATTTTTTTCACTGCATTCTAGTTGTGGTTTGTCCAAACTCATCAATGTATCT
TATCATGTCTGGCTCTAGCTATCCCGCCCCTAACTCCGCCCATCCCGCCCCTAACTCCGCCCAGTTCCGC
CCATTCTCCGCCCCATGGCTGACTAATTTTTTTTATTTATGCAGAGGCCGAGGCCGCCTCGGCCTCTGAG
CTATTCCAGAAGTAGTGAGGAGGCTTTTTTGGAGGCCTAGGGACGTACCCAATTCGCCCTATAGTGAGTC
GTATTACGCGCGCTCACTGGCCGTCGTTTTACAACGTCGTGACTGGGAAAACCCTGGCGTTACCCAACTT
AATCGCCTTGCAGCACATCCCCCTTTCGCCAGCTGGCGTAATAGCGAAGAGGCCCGCACCGATCGCCCTT
CCCAACAGTTGCGCAGCCTGAATGGCGAATGGG
[124 nt withheld, positions 7874-7997]
C
[91 nt withheld, positions 7999-8089]
A
[49 nt withheld, positions 8091-8139]
CCTTTGACGTTGGAGTCCACGTTCTTT
[37 nt withheld, positions 8167-8203]
ACCCTATCTCGGTCTATTCTTTTGATTTATAAGGGATTTTGCCGATTTCGGCCTATTGGTTAAAAAATGA
GCTGATTTAACAAAAATTTAACGCGAATTTTAACAAAATATTAACGCTTACAATTTAGGTGGCACTTTTC
GGGGAAATGTGCGCGGAACCCCTATTTGTTTATTTTTCTAAATACATTCAAATATGTATCCGCTCATGAG
ACAATAACCCTGATAAATGCTTCAATAATATTGAAAAAGGAAGAGTATGAGTATTCAACATTTCCGTGTC
GCCCTTATTCCCTTTTTTGCGGCATTTTGCCTTCCTGTTTTTGCTCACCCAGAAACGCTGGTGAAAGTAA
AAGATGCTGAAGATCAGTTGGGTGCACGAGTGGGTTACATCGAACTGGATCTCAACAGCGGTAAGATCCT
TGAGAGTTTTCGCCCCGAAGAACGTTTTCCAATGATGAGCACTTTTAAAGTTCTGCTATGTGGCGCGGTA
TTATCCCGTATTGACGCCGGGCAAGAGCAACTCGGTCGCCGCATACACTATTCTCAGAATGACTTGGTTG
AGTACTCACCAGTCACAGAAAAGCATCTTACGGATGGCATGACAGTAAGAGAATTATGCAGTGCTGCCAT
AACCATGAGTGATAACACTGCGGCCAACTTACTTCTGACAACGATCGGAGGACCGAAGGAGCTAACCGCT
TTTTTGCACAACATGGGGGATCATGTAACTCGCCTTGATCGTTGGGAACCGGAGCTGAATGAAGCCATAC
CAAACGACGAGCGTGACACCACGATGCCTGTAGCAATGGCAACAACGTTGCGCAAACTATTAACTGGCGA
ACTACTTACTCTAGCTTCCCGGCAACAATTAATAGACTGGATGGAGGCGGATAAAGTTGCAGGACCACTT
CTGCGCTCGGCCCTTCCGGCTGGCTGGTTTATTGCTGATAAATCTGGAGCCGGTGAGCGTGGGTCTCGCG
GTATCATTGCAGCACTGGGGCCAGATGGTAAGCCCTCCCGTATCGTAGTTATCTACACGACGGGGAGTCA
GGCAACTATGGATGAACGAAATAGACAGATCGCTGAGATAGGTGCCTCACTGATTAAGCATTGGTAACTG
TCAGACCAAGTTTACTCATATATACTTTAGATTGATTTAAAACTTCATTTTTAATTTAAAAGGATCTAGG
TGAAGATCCTTTTTGATAATCTCATGACCAAAATCCCTTAACGTGAGTTTTCGTTCCACTGAGCGTCAGA
CCCCGTAGAAAAGATCAAAGGATCTTCTTGAGATCCTTTTTTTCTGCGCGTAATCTGCTGCTTGCAAACA
AAAAAACCACCGCTACCAGCGGTGGTTTGTTTGCCGGATCAAGAGCTACCAACTCTTTTTCCGAAGGTAA
CTGGCTTCAGCAGAGCGCAGATACCAAATACTGTTCTTCTAGTGTAGCCGTAGTTAGGCCACCACTTCAA
GAACTCTGTAGCACCGCCTACATACCTCGCTCTGCTAATCCTGTTACCAGTGGCTGCTGCCAGTGGCGAT
AAGTCGTGTCTTACCGGGTTGGACTCAAGACGATAGTTACCGGATAAGGCGCAGCGGTCGGGCTGAACGG
GGGGTTCGTGCACACAGCCCAGCTTGGAGCGAACGACCTACACCGAACTGAGATACCTACAGCGTGAGCT
ATGAGAAAGCGCCACGCTTCCCGAAGGGAGAAAGGCGGACAGGTATCCGGTAAGCGGCAGGGTCGGAACA
GGAGAGCGCACGAGGGAGCTTCCAGGGGGAAACGCCTGGTATCTTTATAGTCCTGTCGGGTTTCGCCACC
TCTGACTTGAGCGTCGATTTTTGTGATGCTCGTCAGGGGGGCGGAGCCTATGGAAAAACGCCAGCAACGC
GGCCTTTTTACGGTTCCTGGCCTTTTGCTGGCCTTTTGCTCACATGTTCTTTCCTGCGTTATCCCCTGAT
TCTGTGGATAACCGTATTACCGCCTTTGAGTGAGCTGATACCGCTCGCCGCAGCCGAACGACCGAGCGCA
GCGAGTCAGTGAGCGAGGAAGCGGAAGAGCGCCCAATACGCAAACCGCCTCTCCCCGCGCGTTGGCCGAT
TCATTAATGCAGCTGGCACGACAGGTTTCCCGACTGGAAAGCGGGCAGTGAGCGCAACGCAATTAATGTG
AGTTAGCTCACTCATTAGGCACCCCAGGCTTTACACTTTATGCTTCCGGCTCGTATGTTGTGTGGAATTG
TGAGCGGATAACAATTTCACACAGGAAACAGCTATGACCATGATTACGCCAAGCGCGCAATTAACCCTCA
CTAAAGGGAACAAAAGCTGGAGCTGCAAGC
