>Addgene plasmid #144697 | TFORF3221 | depositor partial sequence | sequence record 286206 | Insert
ATCGATTGATCAACAAGTTTGTACAAAAAAGTTGGCATGATGGCTGAAAACAATTTAAAAATGCTAAAGA
TTCAACAGTGTGTGGTAGCCAACAAACTACCTAGAAACAGGCCATATGTTTGCAATATTTGTTTTAAGCA
CTTTGAAACACCATCAAAATTAGCTAGGCACTATCTCATTCATACTGGTCAAAAGCCATTTGAATGTGAT
GTGTGTCATAAAACCTTTAGACAACTAGTTCATCTGGAGAGGCATCAACTAACTCATAGTCTGCCTTTTA
AATGTAGTATTTGTCAGCGTCACTTTAAAAATCTGAAGACATTTGTGAAGCACCAACAACTTCACAATGA
AACCTATCAGAATAATGTTAAACAGGTCAGAAGATTGCTGGAGGCCAAGCAAGAAAAGTCAATGTATGGA
GTGTATAATACTTTTACCACAGAGGAAAGATGGGCATTACACCCGTGCTCTAAGTCTGATCCCATGTATA
GCATGAAAAGAAGAAAGAATATTCATGCATGTACAATCTGTGGCAAGATGTTTCCATCACAGTCAAAACT
TGATAGGCATGTACTTATTCATACTGGTCAGAGGCCTTTTAAATGTGTCTTGTGTACTAAATCTTTTCGA
CAGTCAACTCACTTAAAAATCCACCAACTTACACATTCAGAAGAAAGACCTTTTCAATGTTGTTTTTGTC
AAAAAGGATTTAAGATTCAAAGCAAACTTCTGAAGCATAAACAAATCCATACTAGGAATAAGGCTTTTCG
GGCTCTTTTATTAAAGAAGAGGCGTACAGAATCTCGCCCCCTGCCTAATAAGTTAAATGCAAATCAGGGT
GGTTTTGAAAATGGTGAGATTGGTGAATCTGAGGAGAATAATCCACTTGATGTCCACTCAATTTATATTG
TCCCTTTTCAATGTCCAAAGTGTGAAAAGTGTTTTGAATCAGAGCAGATTCTCAATGAACACAGCTGTTT
TGCTGCTAGAAGTGGCAAAATTCCAAGCAGGTTCAAAAGAAGCTACAACTATAAAACCATTGTTAAAAAA
ATCTTGGCCAAGCTTAAGCGTGCTAGGAGTAAAAAATTAGATAACTTTCAATCTGAGAAAAAAGTTTTTA
AAAAGAGTTTCTTGAGAAATTGTGATCTTATTTCTGGTGAGCAGAGCTCTGAACAAACCCAGAGAACATT
TGTGGGTTCTCTTGGCAAACATGGAACATATAAAACAATTGGCAATAGAAAGAAGAAAACATTGACTTTG
CCATTTTCTTGGCAAAATATGGGAAAAAATTTGAAAGGCATCCTTACGACAGAAAACATATTAAGCATTG
ATAATTCAGTGAATAAGAAAGACTTGTCAATCTGTGGTTCATCAGGTGAGGAATTCTTTAATAACTGTGA
GGTACTTCAGTGTGGTTTTTCAGTTCCAAGGGAAAACATACGTACTAGACATAAGATATGTCCTTGTGAC
AAATGTGAGAAGGTATTTCCTTCTATATCCAAACTAAAAAGACACTATTTAATTCATACTGGACAGAGGC
CCTTTGGCTGTAATATTTGTGGGAAATCTTTTAGACAGTCAGCTCACTTAAAAAGACATGAACAGACTCA
TAATGAAAAGAGTCCTTATGCATCTCTTTGCCAAGTAGAATTTGGAAACTTCAACAATCTTTCTAATCAT
TCAGGTAATAATGTTAACTATAATGCTTCCCAACAATGTCAGGCTCCTGGTGTTCAAAAATACGAGGTCT
CAGAGTCAGATCAAATGTCAGGAGTTAAGGCAGAGTCACAGGATTTTATTCCTGGTAGCACCGGGCAACC
CTGTCTTCCTAATGTACTTTTGGAATCAGAGCAAAGCAATCCTTTTTGCAGTTATTCAGAGCATCAGGAG
AAAAATGATGTCTTCCTGTACCGATGCAGTGTTTGTGCTAAAAGTTTCCGATCTCCATCTAAACTGGAAA
GACACTACCTAATTCATGCAGGGCAGAAACCATTTGAATGCTCAGTTTGTGGCAAAACATTCAGACAGGC
TCCTCACTGGAAGAGACATCAGCTTACTCACTTTAAAGAACGACCACAAGGGAAAGTGGTTGCCTTAGAT
TCGGTTATGTACCCAACTTTCTTGTACAAAGTGGTTGATATCGGTAAGCCTATCCCTAACCCTCTCCTCG
GTCTCGATTCTACGTAGTAATGAACTAGTCCGTAACTTGAAAGTATTTCGATTTCTTGGCTTTATATATC
TTGTGGAAAGGACGAAAAACCCAGTTATGGCCTGGAGAC
