>Addgene plasmid #144697 | TFORF3221 | depositor partial sequence | sequence record 286207 | Barcode
AAAACCCAGTTATGGCCTGGAGAC
